>Addgene plasmid #44931 | pET15b-At 14-3-3 psi | depositor partial sequence | sequence record 62435 | Used T7 primer (covers full insert)
ATGGGCAGCAGCCATCATCATCATCATCACAGCAGCGGCCTGGTGCCGCGCGGCAGCCATATGTCGACAA
GGGAAGAGAATGTTTACATGGCGAAATTAGCCGAACAAGCTGAACGTTACGAAGAAATGGTTGAATTCAT
GGAGAAAGTTGCGAAAACTGTTGATGTTGAGGAACTTTCAGTTGAAGAGAGGAATCTTCTCTCTGTTGCT
TACAAGAACGTGATTGGAGCGAGAAGAGCTTCGTGGAGAATCATTTCTTCGATTGAGCAGAAAGAAGAGA
GCAAAGGGAACGAAGATCATGTTGCTATTATCAAGGATTACAGAGGAAAGATTGAATCCGAGCTTAGCAA
AATCTGTGATGGGATTTTGAATGTTCTTGAAGCTCATCTTATTCCTTCTGCTTCACCAGCTGAATCTAAA
GTGTTTTATCTTAAGATGAAGGGTGATTATCATAGGTATCTTGCTGAGTTTAAGGCTGGTGCTGAAAGGA
AAGAAGCTGCTGAAAGCACTTTGGTTGCTTACAAGTCTGCTTCCGACATTGCCACTGCTGAGTTAGCTCC
TACTCACCCGATAAGGCTTGGTCTTGCACTCAACTTCTCTGTGTTTTACTATGAAATCCTCAACTCGCCT
GATCGTGCTTGCAGCCTCGCAAAGCAGGCGTTTGATGATGCAATCGCTGAGTTAGATACATTGGGTGAGG
AATCATACAAGGACAGTACACTGATTATGCAGCTTCTTAGAGACAATCTCACTCTCTGGACTTCAGATAT
GACTGACGAAGCAGGAGATGAGATTAAGGAGGCATCAAAGCCCGATGGTGCCGAGTAAACCCGAAGAAGA
GGAAGAGTCATTTTATAATGGTAGAAAACTTTCGTGTGATAATCTGAGTGAGGGATAGCTCAGGATTCTT
ATAAGAGACACAGTTTTTATTGTGTTTGGTTTGTTTTGAAACTACTTGCGATTATCATTCCTCCTTTAGC
TTCTCAATATTTCCTATTCTCCTTTCTAATGAATCAAACTGTAAAAAAAACCGATTTCAGCTGAGCGCGG
TCGCTACCGGATCNGCTGCTTAACAAANCCGGAAGANGCTGAGGTTTGGGCTTGGCGTGGCCCACACCCG
CGNNNNN
