>Addgene plasmid #44931 | pET15b-At 14-3-3 psi | addgene partial sequence | sequence record 63899 | T7 5'-TAATACGACTCACTATAGGG-3'
ACTTTAAGAAGGAGATATACCATGGGCAGCAGCCATCATCATCATCATCACAGCAGCGGCCTGGTGCCGC
GCGGCAGCCATATGTCGACAAGGGAAGAGAATGTTTACATGGCGAAATTAGCCGAACAAGCTGAACGTTA
CGAAGAAATGGTTGAATTCATGGAGAAAGTTGCGAAAACTGTTGATGTTGAGGAACTTTCAGTTGAAGAG
AGGAATCTTCTCTCTGTTGCTTACAAGAACGTGATTGGAGCGAGAAGAGCTTCGTGGAGAATCATTTCTT
CGATTGAGCAGAAAGAAGAGAGCAAAGGGAACGAAGATCATGTTGCTATTATCAAGGATTACAGAGGAAA
GATTGAATCCGAGCTTAGCAAAATCTGTGATGGGATTTTGAATGTTCTTGAAGCTCATCTTATTCCTTCT
GCTTCACCAGCTGAATCTAAAGTGTTTTATCTTAAGATGAAGGGTGATTATCATAGGTATCTTGCTGAGT
TTAAGGCTGGTGCTGAAAGGAAAGAAGCTGCTGAAAGCACTTTGGTTGCTTACAAGTCTGCTTCCGACAT
TGCCACTGCTGAGTTAGCTCCTACTCACCCGATAAGGCTTGGTCTTGCACTCAACTTCTCTGTGTTTTAC
TATGAAATCCTCAACTCGCCTGATCGTGCTTGCAGCCTCGCAAAGCAGGCGTTTGATGATGCAATCGCTG
AGTTAGATACATTGGGTGAGGAATCATACAAGGACAGTACACTGATTATGCAGCTTCTTAGAGACAATCT
CACTCTCTGGACTTCAGATATGACTGACGAAGCAGGAGATGAGATTAAGGAGGCATCAAAGCCCGATGGT
GCCGAGTAAACCCGAAGAA
