[The description below was written by a language model from this plasmid's Addgene catalogue record.]
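Description:
pET15b-At 14-3-3 psi is a bacterial expression plasmid built on the pET15b backbone, carrying the coding sequence for the Arabidopsis thaliana 14-3-3 psi isoform, also known as GRF3 (general regulatory factor 3, RCI1, locus AT5G38480). The insert of about 768 bp was placed between the NdeI and BamHI sites of a roughly 5.7 kb vector, giving a construct of about 6.5 kb; the record does not say whether either restriction site survived cloning. The plasmid is selected with ampicillin, is listed as low copy, and is maintained in a general cloning strain. No feature table is provided, so the origin of replication and other backbone elements are not itemised in the record.

Expression is driven by the T7 promoter, which requires T7 RNA polymerase and therefore normally calls for transfer into an expression host that supplies this polymerase, rather than the cloning strain used for propagation. Cloning through NdeI puts the 14-3-3 open reading frame in frame with the backbone-encoded N-terminal His tag, so the protein is produced as a His-tagged fusion that can be purified by immobilised metal affinity chromatography. The T7 promoter and T7 terminator regions flanking the insert serve as sequencing primer sites.

The construct is suited to producing recombinant plant 14-3-3 psi protein for in vitro biochemistry. The associated publication concerns heterologous interactions among plant 14-3-3 isoforms and the regions important for their dimerisation, which suggests its use as a source of purified isoform for dimerisation and protein interaction studies.
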