Addgene plasmid #44931: pET15b-At 14-3-3 psi
Depositing lab: Robert Ferl. Depositing organization: University of Florida. Publication: The heterologous interactions among plant 14-3-3 proteins and identification of regions that are important for dimerization. Wu K, Lu G, Sehnke P, Ferl RJ. Arch Biochem Biophys. 1997 Mar 1;339(1):2-8. 10.1006/abbi.1996.9841 PubMed 9056226.
Backbone
  Vector backbone: pET15b
  Backbone size w/o insert (bp): 5700
  Total vector size (bp): 6500
  Vector type: Bacterial Expression
Growth in bacteria
  Bacterial resistance: Ampicillin, 100 μg/mL
  Growth temperature: 37°C
  Growth strain: XL1 Blue
  Copy number: Low Copy
Gene/Insert
  Gene/Insert name: 14-3-3 psi (alt name: GRF3)
  Species: A. thaliana (mustard weed)
  Insert size (bp): 768
  GenBank ID: NM_123209.3
  Entrez Gene: GRF3 (a.k.a. AT5G38480, GF14PSI ISOFORM, MXI10.21, MXI10_21, RCI1, general regulatory factor 3)
  Promoter: T7
  Tag / fusion protein: His tag (N terminal on backbone)
  Cloning method: Restriction Enzyme; 5′ cloning site NdeI (unknown if destroyed); 3′ cloning site BamHI (unknown if destroyed)
  Sequencing primers: 5′ T7; 3′ T7 terminator
Terms and licenses: Academic/Nonprofit Terms; Industry Terms: Not Available to Industry
How to cite: pET15b-At 14-3-3 psi was a gift from Robert Ferl (Addgene plasmid # 44931 ; http://n2t.net/addgene:44931 ; RRID:Addgene_44931)
